Addgene plasmid #153657: pGBW-m4252915
Purpose: Mammalian expression plasmid for SARS-CoV-2 E (envelope)
Depositing lab: Ginkgo Bioworks & Benjie Chen. Depositing organization: Ginkgo Bioworks.
Backbone
  Vector backbone: pTwist_CMV_Hygro_6 with AarI site removed
  Backbone size w/o insert (bp): 6525
  Vector type: Mammalian Expression
  Selectable markers: Hygromycin
Growth in bacteria
  Bacterial resistance: Ampicillin, 100 μg/mL
  Growth temperature: 37°C
  Growth strain: DH5alpha
  Copy number: High Copy
Gene/Insert
  Gene/Insert name: SARS-CoV-2 E (envelope) (alt names: envelope protein; E protein)
  Species: Severe acute respiratory syndrome coronavirus 2
  Insert size (bp): 221
  Mutation: wt
  Entrez Gene: E (a.k.a. GU280_gp04)
  Promoter: CMV
  Tag / fusion protein: Cleavable TEV;CBP (C terminal on backbone)
  Cloning method: Unknown
Resource information
  A portion of this plasmid was derived from a plasmid made by: GinkgoBioworks
Depositor comments: NCBI reference sequence: 43740570
How to cite: pGBW-m4252915 was a gift from Ginkgo Bioworks & Benjie Chen (Addgene plasmid # 153657 ; http://n2t.net/addgene:153657 ; RRID:Addgene_153657)
