[The description below was written by a language model from this plasmid's Addgene catalogue record and pLannotate feature annotations shown in this document.]
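Description:
pGBW-m4252915 is a mammalian expression plasmid carrying the wild-type envelope (E) protein gene of SARS-CoV-2, built on the pTwist_CMV_Hygro_6 backbone from which an AarI site has been removed. It is maintained in E. coli as a high-copy plasmid through a ColE1/pUC-type origin and selected with ampicillin via a full-length β-lactamase gene. A separate cassette, in which the human ubiquitin C promoter drives hygromycin B phosphotransferase followed by a synthetic poly(A) signal, allows hygromycin selection of transfected mammalian cells. The full sequence record is 6,864 nt.

The short E coding sequence lies downstream of the human cytomegalovirus immediate early enhancer and promoter; the annotation resolves the promoter region only as CMV fragments, including a truncated CMVd2-type match. According to the catalogue entry, the backbone supplies a C-terminal tag consisting of a TEV protease cleavage site and a calmodulin-binding peptide (CBP). The feature table detects a CBP fragment just after the E reading frame but does not annotate the TEV site separately. The tag would permit calcium-dependent capture of the fusion on calmodulin resin and its subsequent removal by TEV protease. An SV40 polyadenylation signal is annotated downstream of the insert, on the opposite strand. The expression unit is flanked by 5' and 3' β-globin insulator elements, bacterial rrnG and T7 terminators and an upstream synthetic poly(A) signal, parts that generally shield a cassette from read-through transcription and neighbouring regulatory influences.

E is a small viroporin involved in virion assembly and morphogenesis. The record gives the purpose simply as expression of E in mammalian cells; the affinity tag would also suit purification or interaction studies.
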