Features (pLannotate 1.2.2; 20 found; start..end, strand, type, name):
      5..229     +  CDS            E: VEMP_SARS2 - Experimental evidence at protein level: Swiss-Prot protein existence level 1. Plays a central role in virus morphogenesis and assembly. Acts as a viroporin and self-assembles in host membranes forming pentameric protein-lipid pores that allow ion transport. Also plays a role in the induction of apoptosis (By similarity). Regulates the localization of S protein at cis-Golgi, the place of virus budding (PubMed:33229438). May act by slowing down the cell secretory pathway (PubMed:33229438). May interfere with tight-junction stability by interacting with host MPP5. This would result i
    257..273     +  CDS            CBP (fragment): calmodulin-binding peptide derived from skeletal muscle myosin light chain kinase; binds calmodulin with nanomolar affinity in the presence of calcium
    397..518     -  polyA_signal   SV40 poly(A) signal: SV40 polyadenylation signal
    541..610     -  CDS            large T antigen (fragment): large T antigen from SV40 (simian virus 40)
    633..679     +  terminator     T7 terminator: transcription terminator for bacteriophage T7 RNA polymerase
    709..845     +  terminator     rrnG terminator: transcription terminator from the E. coli ribosomal RNA rrnG operon (Albrechtsen et al., 1991)
    890..961     +  misc_feature   3' β-globin insulator: insulator downstream of the human β-globin locus (Farrell et al., 2002)
   1187..1775    -  rep_origin     ori: high-copy-number ColE1/pMB1/pBR322/pUC origin of replication
   1947..2011    -  CDS            bla(M) (fragment): β-lactamase lacking the signal sequence; bla(M); allows cytosolic expression of β-lactamase
   2275..3484    +  promoter       UbC promoter: human ubiquitin C promoter
   3494..4515    +  CDS            HygR (fragment): hygromycin B phosphotransferase confers resistance to hygromycin
   4543..4591    +  polyA_signal   poly(A) signal: synthetic polyadenylation signal
   4857..5717    +  CDS            AmpR: β-lactamase; bla; confers resistance to ampicillin, carbenicillin, and related antibiotics
   5730..5866    +  terminator     rrnG terminator: transcription terminator from the E. coli ribosomal RNA rrnG operon (Albrechtsen et al., 1991)
   6018..6089    +  misc_feature   5' β-globin insulator: insulator upstream of the human β-globin locus (Farrell et al., 2002)
   6094..6140    -  terminator     T7 terminator: transcription terminator for bacteriophage T7 RNA polymerase
   6158..6206    -  polyA_signal   poly(A) signal: synthetic polyadenylation signal
   6287..6590    +  enhancer       CMV enhancer: human cytomegalovirus immediate early enhancer
   6663..6680    -  promoter       CMV promoter (fragment): human cytomegalovirus (CMV) immediate early promoter
   6743..6794    +  promoter       CMVd2 promoter: truncated human cytomegalovirus (CMV) immediate early promoter that yields moderately reduced expression relative to the full-length promoter
>Addgene plasmid #153657 | pGBW-m4252915 | addgene full sequence | sequence record 300627 | Ginkgo NGS Result
CACCATGTACTCATTCGTTTCGGAAGAGACAGGTACGTTAATAGTTAATAGCGTACTTCTTTTTCTTGCT
TTCGTGGTATTCTTGCTAGTTACACTAGCCATCCTTACTGCGCTTCGATTGTGTGCGTACTGCTGCAATA
TTGTTAACGTGAGTCTTGTAAAACCTTCTTTTTACGTTTACTCTCGTGTTAAAAATCTGAATTCTTCTAG
AGTTCCTGATCTTCTGGTCGAAAACCTTTACTTTCAGTCGAAGAGGCGATGGAAAAAGAATTTTATCGCG
GTGAGTGCAGCCAACAGATTCAAAAAGATATCCTCGTCTGGTGCCCTCTAAGGATCCGCAGGCCTCTGCT
AGCTTGACTGACTGAGATACAGCGTACCTTCAGCTCACAGACATGATAAGATACATTGATGAGTTTGGAC
AAACCACAACTAGAATGCAGTGAAAAAAATGCTTTATTTGTGAAATTTGTGATGCTATTGCTTTATTTGT
AACCATTATAAGCTGCAATAAACAAGTTAACAACAACAATTGCATTCATTTTATGTTTCAGGTTCAGGGG
GAGGTGTGGGAGGTTTTTTAAAGCAAGTAAAACCTCTACAAATGTGGTATTGGCCCATCTCTATCGGTAT
CGTAGCATAACCCCTTGGGGCCTCTAAACGGGTCTTGAGGGGTTTTTTGTGCCCCTCGGGCCGGATTGCT
ATCTACCGGCATTGGCGCAGAAAAAAATGCCTGATGCGACGCTGCGCGTCTTATACTCCCACATATGCCA
GATTCAGCAACGGATACGGCTTCCCCAACTTGCCCACTTCCATACGTGTCCTCCTTACCAGAAATTTATC
CTTAAGGTCGTCAGCTATCCTGCAGGCGATCTCTCGATTTCGATCAAGACATTCCTTTAATGGTCTTTTC
TGGACACCACTAGGGGTCAGAAGTAGTTCATCAAACTTTCTTCCCTCCCTAATCTCATTGGTTACCTTGG
GCTATCGAAACTTAATTAACCAGTCAAGTCAGCTACTTGGCGAGATCGACTTGTCTGGGTTTCGACTACG
CTCAGAATTGCGTCAGTCAAGTTCGATCTGGTCCTTGCTATTGCACCCGTTCTCCGATTACGAGTTTCAT
TTAAATCATGTGAGCAAAAGGCCAGCAAAAGGCCAGGAACCGTAAAAAGGCCGCGTTGCTGGCGTTTTTC
CATAGGCTCCGCCCCCCTGACGAGCATCACAAAAATCGACGCTCAAGTCAGAGGTGGCGAAACCCGACAG
GACTATAAAGATACCAGGCGTTTCCCCCTGGAAGCTCCCTCGTGCGCTCTCCTGTTCCGACCCTGCCGCT
TACCGGATACCTGTCCGCCTTTCTCCCTTCGGGAAGCGTGGCGCTTTCTCATAGCTCACGCTGTAGGTAT
CTCAGTTCGGTGTAGGTCGTTCGCTCCAAGCTGGGCTGTGTGCACGAACCCCCCGTTCAGCCCGACCGCT
GCGCCTTATCCGGTAACTATCGTCTTGAGTCCAACCCGGTAAGACACGACTTATCGCCACTGGCAGCAGC
CACTGGTAACAGGATTAGCAGAGCGAGGTATGTAGGCGGTGCTACAGAGTTCTTGAAGTGGTGGCCTAAC
TACGGCTACACTAGAAGAACAGTATTTGGTATCTGCGCTCTGCTGAAGCCAGTTACCTTCGGAAAAAGAG
TTGGTAGCTCTTGATCCGGCAAACAAACCACCGCTGGTAGCGGTGGTTTTTTTGTTTGCAAGCAGCAGAT
TACGCGCAGAAAAAAAGGATCTCAAGAAGATCCTTTGATCTTTTCTACGGGGTCTGACGCTCAGTGGAAC
GAAAACTCACGTTAAGGGATTTTGGTCATGAGATTATCAAAAAGGATCTTCACCTAGATCCTTTTAAATT
AAAAATGAAGTTTTAAATCAATCTAAAGTATATATGAGTAAACTTGGTCTGACAGTTACCAATGCTTAAT
CAGTGAGGCACCTATCTCAGCGATCTGTCTATTTCGTTCATCCATAGTTGCATTTAAATTTCCGAACTCT
CCAAGGCCCTCGTCGGAAAATCTTCAAACCTTTCGTCCGATCCATCTTGCAGGCTACCTCTCGAACGAAC
TATCGCAAGTCTCTTGGCCGGCCTTGCGCCTTGGCTATTGCTTGGCAGCGCCTATCGCCAGGTATTACTC
CAATCCCGAATATCCGAGATCGGGATCACCCGAGAGAAGTTCAACCTACATCCTCAATCCCGATCTATCC
GAGATCCGAGGAATATCGAAATCGGGGCGCGCCTGGCCTCCGCGCCGGGTTTTGGCGCCTCCCGCGGGCG
CCCCCCTCGTCACGGCGAGCGCTGCCACGTCAGACGAAGGGCGCAGGAGCGTCCTGATCCTTCCGCCCGG
ACGCTCAGGACAGCGGCCCGCTGCTCATAAGACTCGGCCTTAGAACCCCAGTATCAGCAGAAGGACATTT
TAGGACGGGACTTGGGTGACTCTAGGGCACTGGTTTTCTTTCCAGAGAGCGGAACAGGCGAGGAAAAGTA
GTCCCTTCTCGGCGATTCTGCGGAGGGATCTCCGTGGGGCGGTGAACGCCGATGATTATATAAGGACGCG
CCGGGTGTGGCACAGCTAGTTCCGTCGCAGCCGGGATTTGGGTCGCGGTTCTTGTTTGTGGATCGCTGTG
ATCGTCACTTGGTGAGTAGCGGGCTGCTGGGCTGGCCGGGGCTTTCGTGGCCGCCGGGCCGCTCGGTGGG
ACGGAAGCGTGTGGAGAGACCGCCAAGGGCTGTAGTCTGGGTCCGCGAGCAAGGTTGCCCTGAACTGGGG
GTTGGGGGGAGCGCAGCAAAATGGCGGCTGTTCCCGAGTCTTGAATGGAAGACGCTTGTGAGGCGGGCTG
TGAGGTCGTTGAAACAAGGTGGGGGGCATGGTGGGCGGCAAGAACCCAAGGTCTTGAGCCCTTCGCTAAT
GCGGGAAAGCTCTTATTCGGGTGAGATGGGCTGGGCACCATCTGGGGACCCTGACGTGAAGTTTGTCACT
GACTGGAGAACTCGGTTTGTCGTCTGTTGCGGGGGCGGCAGTTATGGCGGTGCCGTTGGGCAGTGCACCC
GTACCTTTGGGAGCGCGCGCCCTCGTCGTGTCGTGACGTCACCCGTTCTGTTGGCTTATAATGCAGGGTG
GGGCCACCAGCCGGTAGGTGTGCGGTAGGCTTTTCTCCGTCGCAGGACGCAGGGTTCGGGCCTAGGGTAG
GCTCTCCTGAATCGACAGGCGCCGGACCTCTGGTGAGGGGAGGGATAAGTGAGGCGTCAGTTTCTTTGGT
CGGTTTTATGTACCTATCTTCTTAAGTAGCTGAAGCTCCGGTTTTGAACTATGCGCTCGGGGTTGGCGAG
TGTGTTTTGTGAAGTTTTTTAGGCACCTTTTGAAATGTAATCATTTGGGTCAATATGTAATTTTCAGTGT
TAGACTTGTAAATTGTCCGCTAAATTCTGGCCGTTTTTGGCTTTTTTGTTAGACAACATGGGTAAAAAGC
CTGAACTCACCGCGACGTCTGTCGAGAAGTTTCTGATCGAAAAGTTCGACAGCGTCTCCGACCTGATGCA
GCTCTCGGAGGGCGAAGAATCTCGTGCTTTCAGCTTCGATGTAGGAGGGCGTGGATATGTCCTGCGGGTA
AATAGCTGCGCCGATGGTTTCTACAAAGATCGTTATGTTTATCGGCACTTTGCATCCGCCGCGCTCCCGA
TTCCGGAAGTGCTTGACATTGGGGAGTTCAGCGAGAGCCTGACCTATTGCATCTCCCGCCGTGCACAGGG
TGTCACGTTGCAAGACCTGCCTGAAACCGAACTGCCCGCTGTTCTGCAGCCGGTCGCGGAGGCAATGGAT
GCCATCGCTGCCGCCGATCTTAGCCAGACGAGCGGGTTCGGCCCATTCGGACCGCAAGGAATCGGTCAAT
ACACTACATGGCGTGATTTCATATGCGCGATTGCTGATCCCCATGTGTATCACTGGCAAACTGTGATGGA
CGACACCGTCAGTGCGTCCGTCGCGCAGGCTCTCGATGAGCTGATGCTTTGGGCCGAGGACTGCCCCGAA
GTCCGGCACCTCGTGCACGCGGATTTCGGCTCCAACAATGTCCTGACGGACAATGGCCGCATAACAGCGG
TCATTGACTGGAGCGAGGCGATGTTCGGGGATTCCCAATACGAGGTCGCCAACATCTTCTTCTGGAGGCC
GTGGTTGGCTTGTATGGAGCAGCAGACGCGCTACTTCGAGCGGAGGCATCCGGAGCTTGCAGGATCGCCC
CGGCTCCGGGCGTATATGCTCCGCATTGGTCTTGACCAACTCTATCAGAGCTTGGTTGACGGCAATTTCG
ATGATGCAGCTTGGGCGCAGGGTCGATGCGACGCAATCGTCCGATCCGGAGCCGGGACTGTCGGGCGTAC
ACAAATCGCCCGCAGAAGCGCCGCCGTCTGGACCGATGGCTGTGTAGAAGTACTCGCCGATAGTGGAAAC
CGACGCCCCAGCACTCGTCCGAGGGCAAAGGAATAAGCTAGTATGTAAGCCTAGTCTTAGATAATAAAAT
CGCTATCCATCGAAGATGGATGTGTGTTGGTTTTTTGTGTGTGTAACGCTAGGCGCGCCTGGTGTACCGA
GAACGATCCTCTCAGTGCGAGTCTCGACGATCCATATCGTTGCTTGGCAGTCAGCCAGTCGGAATCCAGC
TTGGGACCCAGGAAGTCCAATCGTCAGATATTGTACTCAAGCCTGGTCACGGCAGCGTACCGATCTGTTT
AAACCTAGATATTGATAGTCTGATCGGTCAACGTATAATCGAGTCCTAGCTTTTGCAAACATCTATCAAG
AGACAGGATCAGCAGGAGGCTTTCGCATGAGTATTCAACATTTCCGTGTCGCCCTTATTCCCTTTTTTGC
GGCATTTTGCCTTCCTGTTTTTGCTCACCCAGAAACGCTGGTGAAAGTAAAAGATGCTGAAGATCAGTTG
GGTGCGCGAGTGGGTTACATCGAACTGGATCTCAACAGCGGTAAGATCCTTGAGAGTTTTCGCCCCGAAG
AACGCTTTCCAATGATGAGCACTTTTAAAGTTCTGCTATGTGGCGCGGTATTATCCCGTATTGACGCCGG
GCAAGAGCAACTCGGTCGCCGCATACACTATTCTCAGAATGACTTGGTTGAGTATTCACCAGTCACAGAA
AAGCATCTTACGGATGGCATGACAGTAAGAGAATTATGCAGTGCTGCCATAACCATGAGTGATAACACTG
CGGCCAACTTACTTCTGACAACGATTGGAGGACCGAAGGAGCTAACCGCTTTTTTGCACAACATGGGGGA
TCATGTAACTCGCCTTGATCGTTGGGAACCGGAGCTGAATGAAGCCATACCAAACGACGAGCGTGACACC
ACGATGCCTGTAGCAATGGCAACAACCTTGCGTAAACTATTAACTGGCGAACTACTTACTCTAGCTTCCC
GGCAACAGTTGATAGACTGGATGGAGGCGGATAAAGTTGCAGGACCACTTCTGCGCTCGGCCCTTCCGGC
TGGCTGGTTTATTGCTGATAAATCTGGAGCCGGTGAGCGTGGGTCTCGCGGTATCATTGCAGCACTGGGG
CCAGATGGTAAGCCCTCCCGTATCGTAGTTATCTACACGACGGGGAGTCAGGCAACTATGGATGAACGAA
ATAGACAGATCGCTGAGATAGGTGCCTCACTGATTAAGCATTGGTAACCGATTCTAGGTGCATTGGCGCA
GAAAAAAATGCCTGATGCGACGCTGCGCGTCTTATACTCCCACATATGCCAGATTCAGCAACGGATACGG
CTTCCCCAACTTGCCCACTTCCATACGTGTCCTCCTTACCAGAAATTTATCCTTAAGATCCCGAATCGTT
TAAACTCGACTCTGGCTCTATCGAATCTCCGTCGTTTCGAGCTTACGCGAACAGCCGTGGCGCTCATTTG
CTCGTCGGGCATCGAATCTCGTCAGCTATCGTCAGCTTACCTTTTTGGCAGCGATCGCGGCTCCCGACAT
CTTGGACCATTAGCTCCACAGGTATCTTCTTCCCTCTAGTGGTCATAACAGCAGCTTCAGCTACCTCTCA
ATTCAAAAAACCCCTCAAGACCCGTTTAGAGGCCCCAAGGGGTTATGCTATCAATCGTTGCGTTACACAC
ACAAAAAACCAACACACATCCATCTTCGATGGATAGCGATTTTATTATCTAACTGCTGATCGAGTGTAGC
CAGATCTAGTAATCAATTACGGGGTCATTAGTTCATAGCCCATATATGGAGTTCCGCGTTACATAACTTA
CGGTAAATGGCCCGCCTGGCTGACCGCCCAACGACCCCCGCCCATTGACGTCAATAATGACGTATGTTCC
CATAGTAACGCCAATAGGGACTTTCCATTGACGTCAATGGGTGGAGTATTTACGGTAAACTGCCCACTTG
GCAGTACATCAAGTGTATCATATGCCAAGTACGCCCCCTATTGACGTCAATGACGGTAAATGGCCCGCCT
GGCATTATGCCCAGTACATGACCTTATGGGACTTTCCTACTTGGCAGTACATCTACGTATTAGTCATCGC
TATTACCATGCTGATGCGGTTTTGGCAGTACATCAATGGGCGTGGATAGCGGTTTGACTCACGGGGATTT
CCAAGTCTCCACCCCATTGACGTCAATGGGAGTTTGTTTTGGCACCAAAATCAACGGGACTTTCCAAAAT
GTCGTAACAACTCCGCCCCATTGACGCAAATGGGCGGTAGGCGTGTACGGTGGGAGGTCTATATAAGCAG
AGCTGGTTTAGTGAACCGTCAGATCAGATCTTTGTCGATCCTACCATCCACTCGACACACCCGCCAGCGG
CCGC
